>Addgene plasmid #99360 | pJC20cdc8.A18T | addgene full sequence | sequence record 192448 | Addgene NGS Result
GATTACGCGCAGAAAAAAAGGATCTCAAGAAGATCCTTTGATCTTTTCTACGGGGTCTGACGCTCAGTGG
AACGAAAACTCACGTTAAGGGATTTTGGTCATGAGATTATCAAAAAGGATCTTCACCTAGATCCTTTTAA
ATTAAAAATGAAGTTTTAAATCAATCTAAAGTATATATGAGTAAACTTGGTCTGACAGTTACCAATGCTT
AATCAGTGAGGCACCTATCTCAGCGATCTGTCTATTTCGTTCATCCATAGTTGCCTGACTCCCCGTCGTG
TAGATAACTACGATACGGGAGGGCTTACCATCTGGCCCCAGTGCTGCAATGATACCGCGAGACCCACGCT
CACCGGCTCCAGATTTATCAGCAATAAACCAGCCAGCCGGAAGGGCCGAGCGCAGAAGTGGTCCTGCAAC
TTTATCCGCCTCCATCCAGTCTATTAATTGTTGCCGGGAAGCTAGAGTAAGTAGTTCGCCAGTTAATAGT
TTGCGCAACGTTGTTGCCATTGCTACAGGCATCGTGGTGTCACGCTCGTCGTTTGGTATGGCTTCATTCA
GCTCCGGTTCCCAACGATCAAGGCGAGTTACATGATCCCCCATGTTGTGCAAAAAAGCGGTTAGCTCCTT
CGGTCCTCCGATCGTTGTCAGAAGTAAGTTGGCCGCAGTGTTATCACTCATGGTTATGGCAGCACTGCAT
AATTCTCTTACTGTCATGCCATCCGTAAGATGCTTTTCTGTGACTGGTGAGTACTCAACCAAGTCATTCT
GAGAATAGTGTATGCGGCGACCGAGTTGCTCTTGCCCGGCGTCAACACGGGATAATACCGCGCCACATAG
CAGAACTTTAAAAGTGCTCATCATTGGAAAACGTTCTTCGGGGCGAAAACTCTCAAGGATCTTACCGCTG
TTGAGATCCAGTTCGATGTAACCCACTCGTGCACCCAACTGATCTTCAGCATCTTTTACTTTCACCAGCG
TTTCTGGGTGAGCAAAAACAGGAAGGCAAAATGCCGCAAAAAAGGGAATAAGGGCGACACGGAAATGTTG
AATACTCATACTCTTCCTTTTTCAATATTATTGAAGCATTTATCAGGGTTATTGTCTCATGAGCGGATAC
ATATTTGAATGTATTTAGAAAAATAAACAAATAGGGGTTCCGCGCACATTTCCCCGAAAAGTGCCACCTG
ACGTCTAAGAAACCATTATTATCATGACATTAACCTATAAAAATAGGCGTATCACGAGGCCCTTTCGTCT
TCAAGAATTATCCGGATATAGTTCCTCCTTTCAGCAAAAAACCCCTCAAGACCCGTTTAGAGGCCCCAAG
GGGTTATGCTAGTTATTGCTCAGCGGTGGCAGCAGCCAACTCAGCTTCCTTTCGGGCTTTGTTAGCAGCC
GGATCAGTTAGCTAGGGCCCGGGATCCCTACAAATCCTCAAGAGCTTGGTGAACTTCATCTAATTCAGCC
TTGACCTTAGTATACTTGTCAGTCATTTCTTCTAGTTTCTGTTCCATATCATCACGCTCACGCTCTAGAG
ATTGGACGCGACGTTCAAAATGCTCAGCCTTAACATCAGTTTGACGCATCTTTTCGGTGGTTTCGCGAAG
TAGCTTGTCATTAGTTTCTAGTTCTTCCTCTAAAAGCTCAACTTTACGGCTCAACTGCTCGGCTTCCGTC
TTTTGAATATCTTCATTGTCGGCTTTGAGACGTAACTGCTTAGTTTCTTCTTCTAACTCTTCGAGTTGAG
ACTCGGCGGCTTCGCTTTTCCTCGAAAGAGACTCATATTCTTGCTCTTTAAGAGAAAGTTGAAGTTCAAC
TTCTTTCAACTTGGCTTCAGCTGCTTCAGCACGAGCGACAGTCTCATCAGTCTCAGCACGAGCGGCATTA
ATTTTCTCTCTAAGCTTATCCATATGTATATCTCCTTCTTAAAGTTAAACAAAATTATTTCTAGAGGGAA
ACCGTTGTGGTCTCCCTATAGTGAGTCGTATTAATTTCGCGGGATCGAGATCCTGCATTAATGAATCGGC
CAACGCGCGGGGAGAGGCGGTTTGCGTATTGGGCGCTCTTCCGCTTCCTCGCTCACTGACTCGCTGCGCT
CGGTCGTTCGGCTGCGGCGAGCGGTATCAGCTCACTCAAAGGCGGTAATACGGTTATCCACAGAATCAGG
GGATAACGCAGGAAAGAACATGTGAGCAAAAGGCCAGCAAAAGGCCAGGAACCGTAAAAAGGCCGCGTTG
CTGGCGTTTTTCCATAGGCTCCGCCCCCCTGACGAGCATCACAAAAATCGACGCTCAAGTCAGAGGTGGC
GAAACCCGACAGGACTATAAAGATACCAGGCGTTTCCCCCTGGAAGCTCCCTCGTGCGCTCTCCTGTTCC
GACCCTGCCGCTTACCGGATACCTGTCCGCCTTTCTCCCTTCGGGAAGCGTGGCGCTTTCTCATAGCTCA
CGCTGTAGGTATCTCAGTTCGGTGTAGGTCGTTCGCTCCAAGCTGGGCTGTGTGCACGAACCCCCCGTTC
AGCCCGACCGCTGCGCCTTATCCGGTAACTATCGTCTTGAGTCCAACCCGGTAAGACACGACTTATCGCC
ACTGGCAGCAGCCACTGGTAACAGGATTAGCAGAGCGAGGTATGTAGGCGGTGCTACAGAGTTCTTGAAG
TGGTGGCCTAACTACGGCTACACTAGAAGAACAGTATTTGGTATCTGCGCTCTGCTGAAGCCAGTTACCT
TCGGAAAAAGAGTTGGTAGCTCTTGATCCGGCAAACAAACCACCGCTGGTAGCGGTGGTTTTTTTGTTTG
CAAGCAGCA
Features (pLannotate 1.2.2; 9 found; start..end, strand, type, name):
    199..1059    -  CDS            AmpR: β-lactamase; bla; confers resistance to ampicillin, carbenicillin, and related antibiotics
   1060..1164    -  promoter       AmpR promoter: bla
   1295..1342    -  terminator     T7 terminator: transcription terminator for bacteriophage T7 RNA polymerase
   1350..1399    -  CDS            SET1 (fragment): solubility-enhancement tag derived from T7 phage gene 10B
   1431..1913    -  CDS            cdc8: TPM_SCHPO - Protein inferred from homology: Swiss-Prot protein existence level 3. Forms part of the F-actin contractile ring during cytokinesis. From Schizosaccharomyces pombe (strain 972 / ATCC 24843) (Fission yeast).
   1921..1943    -  RBS            RBS: efficient ribosome binding site from bacteriophage T7 gene 10 (Olins and Rangwala, 1989)
   1975..1993    -  promoter       T7 promoter: promoter for bacteriophage T7 RNA polymerase
   2013..2066    -  CDS            lacI (fragment): lac repressor; lacI; The lac repressor binds to the lac operator to inhibit transcription in E. coli. This inhibition can be relieved by adding lactose or isopropyl-β-D-thiogalactopyranoside (IPTG).
   2249..28      -  rep_origin     ori (across the origin): high-copy-number ColE1/pMB1/pBR322/pUC origin of replication
