[The description below was written by a language model from this plasmid's Addgene catalogue record and pLannotate feature annotations shown in this document.]
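Description:
pJC20cdc8.A18T is a small (about 2.8 kb) bacterial expression plasmid built on the pJC20 backbone, designed to produce a mutant form of the fission yeast tropomyosin Cdc8 in E. coli. It replicates from a high-copy ColE1/pUC-type origin and is selected through the β-lactamase gene (AmpR), driven by its own bla promoter, which confers ampicillin resistance.

The payload is the 486 bp Schizosaccharomyces pombe cdc8 coding sequence carrying an alanine-to-threonine substitution at residue 18, cloned between NdeI and BamHI sites that both remain intact. Expression follows the standard T7 arrangement: a T7 promoter lies upstream of the efficient ribosome binding site from phage T7 gene 10, followed by the cdc8 open reading frame and then a T7 terminator. Transcription therefore depends on a host strain that supplies T7 RNA polymerase. The record lists no affinity or epitope tag. The annotation also picks up a short fragment resembling a T7 gene 10-derived solubility tag between the insert and the terminator, and a short lacI fragment beyond the promoter. Both are only about 50 nt and appear to be backbone remnants rather than functional elements; no complete lac repressor gene or lac operator is annotated.

Cdc8 forms part of the F-actin contractile ring during cytokinesis. According to the associated publication title, this construct belongs to a study of temperature-sensitive point mutations in fission yeast tropomyosin and their effects on protein stability and on the actin–tropomyosin copolymer. The plasmid is thus suited to producing recombinant Cdc8-A18T protein for in vitro biochemical and biophysical comparison with the wild-type protein.
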