Addgene plasmid #99360: pJC20cdc8.A18T
Purpose: Bacterial expression vector containing cDNA encoding for the fission yeast tropomyosin, Cdc8 with the amino acid substitution Ala-18-Thr.
Depositing lab: Dan Mulvihill. Depositing organization: London and South East University Group (LASE). Publication: Temperature sensitive point mutations in fission yeast tropomyosin have long range effects on protein stability that destabilise the actin-tropomyosin copolymer in vitro and in vivo. Johnson CA, Brooker HR, Gyamfi I, O'Brien J, Ashley B, Brazier JE, Dean A, Embling J, Grimsey E, Tomlinson AC, Wilson EG, Geeves MA, Mulvihill DP. Biochem Biophys Res Commun. 2017 Oct 25. pii: S0006-291X(17)32087-9. doi: 10.1016/j.bbrc.2017.10.109. PubMed 29080743.
Backbone
  Vector backbone: pJC20
  Total vector size (bp): 2807
  Vector type: Bacterial Expression
Growth in bacteria
  Bacterial resistance: Ampicillin, 100 μg/mL
  Growth temperature: 37°C
  Growth strain: DH5alpha
  Copy number: High Copy
Gene/Insert
  Gene/Insert name: cdc8
  Species: S. pombe (fission yeast)
  Insert size (bp): 486
  Mutation: Alanine 18 to Threonine
  Entrez Gene: cdc8 (a.k.a. SPAC27F1.02c, fus4)
  Promoter: T7
  Cloning method: Restriction Enzyme; 5′ cloning site NdeI (not destroyed); 3′ cloning site BamHI (not destroyed)
  Sequencing primers: 5′ T7 F; 3′ T7 term
Terms and licenses: Academic/Nonprofit Terms; Industry Terms: Not Available to Industry
How to cite: pJC20cdc8.A18T was a gift from Dan Mulvihill (Addgene plasmid # 99360 ; http://n2t.net/addgene:99360 ; RRID:Addgene_99360)
